>Addgene plasmid #50682 | pFUS2_a2b | depositor full sequence | sequence record 75843 | pFUS2_a2b sequence 2935 bps
CGAGACGTCTAGACCAGCCAGGACAGAAATGCCTCGACTTCGCTGCTACCCAAGGTTGCCGGGTGACGCA
CACCGTGGAAACGGATGAAGGCACGAACCCAGTGGACATAAGCCTGTTCGGTTCGTAAGCTGTAATGCAA
GTAGCGTATGCGCTCACGCAACTGGTCCAGAACCTTGACCGAACGCAGCGGTGGTAACGGCGCAGTGGCG
GTTTTCATGGCTTGTTATGACTGTTTTTTTGGGGTACAGTCTATGCCTCGGGCATCCAAGCAGCAAGCGC
GTTACGCCGTGGGTCGATGTTTGATGTTATGGAGCAGCAACGATGTTACGCAGCAGGGCAGTCGCCCTAA
AACAAAGTTAAACATTATGAGGGAAGCGGTGATCGCCGAAGTATCGACTCAACTATCAGAGGTAGTTGGC
GTCATCGAGCGCCATCTCGAACCGACGTTGCTGGCCGTACATTTGTACGGCTCCGCAGTGGATGGCGGCC
TGAAGCCACACAGTGATATTGATTTGCTGGTTACGGTGACCGTAAGGCTTGATGAAACAACGCGGCGAGC
TTTGATCAACGACCTTTTGGAAACTTCGGCTTCCCCTGGAGAGAGCGAGATTCTCCGCGCTGTAGAAGTC
ACCATTGTTGTGCACGACGACATCATTCCGTGGCGTTATCCAGCTAAGCGCGAACTGCAATTTGGAGAAT
GGCAGCGCAATGACATTCTTGCAGGTATCTTCGAGCCAGCCACGATCGACATTGATCTGGCTATCTTGCT
GACAAAAGCAAGAGAACATAGCGTTGCCTTGGTAGGTCCAGCGGCGGAGGAACTCTTTGATCCGGTTCCT
GAACAGGATCTATTTGAGGCGCTAAATGAAACCTTAACGCTATGGAACTCGCCGCCCGACTGGGCTGGCG
ATGAGCGAAATGTAGTGCTTACGTTGTCCCGCATTTGGTACAGCGCAGTAACCGGCAAAATCGCGCCGAA
GGATGTCGCTGCCGACTGGGCAATGGAGCGCCTGCCGGCCCAGTATCAGCCCGTCATACTTGAAGCTAGA
CAGGCTTATCTTGGACAAGAAGAAGATCGCTTGGCCTCGCGCGCAGATCAGTTGGAAGAATTTGTCCACT
ACGTGAAAGGCGAGATCACCAAGGTAGTCGGCAAATAACCCTCGAGCCACCCATGACCAAAATCCCTTAA
CGTGAGTTACGCGTCGTTCCACTGAGCGTCAGACCCCGTAGAAAAGATCAAAGGATCTTCTTGAGATCCT
TTTTTTCTGCGCGTAATCTGCTGCTTGCAAACAAAAAAACCACCGCTACCAGCGGTGGTTTGTTTGCCGG
ATCAAGAGCTACCAACTCTTTTTCCGAAGGTAACTGGCTTCAGCAGAGCGCAGATACCAAATACTGTCCT
TCTAGTGTAGCCGTAGTTAGGCCACCACTTCAAGAACTCTGTAGCACCGCCTACATACCTCGCTCTGCTA
ATCCTGTTACCAGTGGCTGCTGCCAGTGGCGATAAGTCGTGTCTTACCGGGTTGGACTCAAGACGATAGT
TACCGGATAAGGCGCAGCGGTCGGGCTGAACGGGGGGTTCGTGCACACAGCCCAGCTTGGAGCGAACGAC
CTACACCGAACTGAGATACCTACAGCGTGAGCATTGAGAAAGCGCCACGCTTCCCGAAGGGAGAAAGGCG
GACAGGTATCCGGTAAGCGGCAGGGTCGGAACAGGAGAGCGCACGAGGGAGCTTCCAGGGGGAAACGCCT
GGTATCTTTATAGTCCTGTCGGGTTTCGCCACCTCTGACTTGAGCGTCGATTTTTGTGATGCTCGTCAGG
GGGGCGGAGCCTATGGAAAAACGCCAGCAACGCGGCCTTTTTACGGTTCCTGGCCTTTTGCTGGCCTTTT
GCTCACATGTTCTTTCCTGCGTTATCCCCTGATTCTGTGGATAACCGTATTACCGCCTTTGAGTGAGCTG
ATACCGCTCGCCGCAGCCGAACGACCGAGCGCAGCGAGTCAGTGAGCGAGGAAGCGGAAGAGCGCCCAAT
ACGCAAACCGCCTCTCCCCGCGCGTTGGCCGATTCATTAATGCAGCTGGCACGACAGGTTTCCCGACTGG
AAAGCGGGCAGTGAGCGCAACGCAATTAATACGCGTACCGCTAGCCAGGAAGAGTTTGTAGAAACGCAAA
AAGGCCATCCGTCAGGATGGCCTTCTGCTTAGTTTGATGCCTGGCAGTTTATGGCGGGCGTCCTGCCCGC
CACCCTCCGGGCCGTTGCTTCACAACGTTCAAATCCGCTCCCGGCGGATTTGTCCTACTCAGGAGAGCGT
TCACCGACAAACAACAGATAAAACGAAAGGCCCAGTCTTCCGACTGAGCCTTTCGTTTTATTTGATGCCT
GGCAGTTCCCTACTCTCGCGTTAACGCTAGCATGGATGTTTTCCCAGTCACGACGTTGTAAAACGACGGC
CAGTCTTAAGCGTCTCATGACCCCGAGACCGGCGCCGCTACAGGGCGCGTCCCATTCGCCATTCAGGCTG
CGCAACTGTTGGGAAGGGCGATCGGTGCGGGCCTCTTCGCTATTACGCCAGCTGGCGAAAGGGGGATGTG
CTGCAAGGCGATTAAGTTGGGTAACGCCAGGGTTTTCCCAGTCACGACGTTGTAAAACGACGGCCAGTGA
GCGCGCGTAATACGACTCACTATAGGGCGAATTGGGTACCGGGCCCCCCCTCGAGGTCCTCCAGCTTTTG
TTCCCTTTAGTGAGGGTTAATTGCGCGCTTGGCGTAATCATGGTCATAGCTGTTTCCTGTGTGAAATTGT
TATCCGCTCACAATTCCACACAACATACGAGCCGGAAGCATAAAGTGTAAAGCCTGGGGTGCCTAATGAG
TGAGCTAACTCACATTAATTGCGTTGCGCTCACTGCCCGCTTTCCACCGGTGGTCTCACCTGACC
Features (pLannotate 1.2.2; 16 found; start..end, strand, type, name):
    105..128     +  promoter       Pc promoter (fragment): intI1 (promoter lies within the coding sequence); class 1 integron promoter
    304..360     +  CDS            GmR (fragment): gentamycin acetyltransferase; aacC1; confers resistance to gentamycin
    367..1158    +  CDS            SmR: aminoglycoside adenylyltransferase (Murphy, 1985); aadA; confers resistance to spectinomycin and streptomycin
   1251..1839    +  rep_origin     ori: high-copy-number ColE1/pMB1/pBR322/pUC origin of replication
   2022..2114    +  CDS            lacI (fragment): lac repressor; lacI; The lac repressor binds to the lac operator to inhibit transcription in E. coli. This inhibition can be relieved by adding lactose or isopropyl-β-D-thiogalactopyranoside (IPTG).
   2169..2196    -  terminator     rrnB T2 terminator: transcription terminator T2 from the E. coli rrnB gene
   2328..2371    +  terminator     rrnB T1 terminator: Escherichia coli rrnB; transcription terminator T1 from the E. coli rrnB gene
   2418..2454    -  CDS            lacZα (fragment): LacZα fragment of β-galactosidase; lacZ fragment
   2482..2500    -  rep_origin     f1 ori (fragment): f1 bacteriophage origin of replication; arrow indicates direction of (+) strand synthesis
   2505..2660    -  CDS            lacZα (fragment): LacZα fragment of β-galactosidase; lacZ fragment
   2668..2686    +  promoter       T7 promoter: promoter for bacteriophage T7 RNA polymerase
   2695..2718    -  misc_feature   MCS (fragment): pBluescript multiple cloning site
   2734..2752    -  promoter       T3 promoter: promoter for bacteriophage T3 RNA polymerase
   2797..2813    -  protein_bind   lac operator: The lac repressor binds to the lac operator to inhibit transcription in E. coli. This inhibition can be relieved by adding lactose or isopropyl-β-D-thiogalactopyranoside (IPTG). lac repressor encoded by lacI
   2821..2851    -  promoter       lac promoter: promoter for the E. coli lac operon
   2866..2887    -  protein_bind   CAP binding site: CAP binding activates transcription in the presence of cAMP. E. coli catabolite activator protein
