[The description below was written by a language model from this plasmid's Addgene catalogue record and pLannotate feature annotations shown in this document.]
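Description:
pFUS2_a2b is a small (about 2.9 kb) bacterial cloning plasmid built on the pCR8 backbone and catalogued as an intermediate array vector for TALEN construction. It is propagated in E. coli at high copy from a ColE1/pUC-type origin and selected with spectinomycin through the aadA aminoglycoside adenylyltransferase gene (annotated SmR). This gene sits downstream of a fragment of a class 1 integron Pc promoter and a short remnant of a gentamicin acetyltransferase gene. There are no eukaryotic expression elements, so the plasmid serves purely as an assembly intermediate rather than a delivery or expression vector.

The insert is recorded as LacZ plus BsaI restriction sites. The feature table shows a reverse-oriented lacZα cassette with its CAP binding site, lac promoter and lac operator. The lacZα coding sequence is annotated as fragments interrupted by pBluescript-derived sequence (T7 and T3 promoters, part of a multiple cloning site and a scrap of f1 ori). rrnB T1 and T2 terminators lie next to the cassette, insulating it from backbone transcription, and a short lacI fragment is also detected.

The BsaI sites themselves are not annotated, but in Golden Gate-style TALE assembly such type IIS sites usually flank the lacZα stuffer. Digestion and ligation then replace the stuffer with an ordered set of TALE repeat modules, and correct clones can be picked by blue/white screening. The resulting partial repeat array is normally moved into a final TALEN expression vector in a second assembly step. The "a2b" suffix presumably denotes a position or overhang set within the assembly scheme, but the record does not define it, nor does it state how many modules the vector accepts.
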