Addgene plasmid #50682: pFUS2_a2b
Purpose: Intermediate array vector
Depositing lab: Takashi Yamamoto. Depositing organization: Hiroshima University. Publication: Repeating pattern of non-RVD variations in DNA-binding modules enhances TALEN activity. Sakuma T, Ochiai H, Kaneko T, Mashimo T, Tokumasu D, Sakane Y, Suzuki K, Miyamoto T, Sakamoto N, Matsuura S, Yamamoto T. Sci Rep. 2013 Nov 29;3:3379. doi: 10.1038/srep03379. PubMed 24287550.
Backbone
  Vector backbone: pCR8
  Backbone manufacturer: Invitrogen
  Vector type: TALEN
Growth in bacteria
  Bacterial resistance: Spectinomycin, 50 μg/mL
  Growth temperature: 37°C
  Growth strain: XL1 Blue
  Copy number: High Copy
Gene/Insert
  Gene/Insert name: LacZ + BsaI restriction sites
  Cloning method: Unknown
  Sequencing primers: 5′ pCR8_F1 (ttgatgcctggcagttccct)
Terms and licenses: Academic/Nonprofit Terms; Industry Terms: Not Available to Industry
How to cite: pFUS2_a2b was a gift from Takashi Yamamoto (Addgene plasmid # 50682 ; http://n2t.net/addgene:50682 ; RRID:Addgene_50682)
