>Addgene plasmid #50682 | pFUS2_a2b | addgene partial sequence | sequence record 79238 | pCR8_F1 5'-ttgatgcctggcagttccct-3'
CGGCCAGTCTTAAGCGTCTCATGACCCCGAGACCGGCGCCGCTACAGGGCGCGTCCCATTCGCCATTCAG
GCTGCGCAACTGTTGGGAAGGGCGATCGGTGCGGGCCTCTTCGCTATTACGCCAGCTGGCGAAAGGGGGA
TGTGCTGCAAGGCGATTAAGTTGGGTAACGCCAGGGTTTTCCCAGTCACGACGTTGTAAAACGACGGCCA
GTGAGCGCGCGTAATACGACTCACTATAGGGCGAATTGGGTACCGGGCCCCCCCTCGAGGTCCTCCAGCT
TTTGTTCCCTTTAGTGAGGGTTAATTGCGCGCTTGGCGTAATCATGGTCATAGCTGTTTCCTGTGTGAAA
TTGTTATCCGCTCACAATTCCACACAACATACGAGCCGGAAGCATAAAGTGTAAAGCCTGGGGTGCCTAA
TGAGTGAGCTAACTCACATTAATTGCGTTGCGCTCACTGCCCGCTTTCCACCGGTGGTCTCACCTGACCC
GAGACGTCTAGACCAGCCAGGACAGAAATGCCTCGACTTCGCTGCTACCCAAGGTTGCCGGGTGACGCAC
ACCGTGGAAACGGATGAAGGCACGAACCCAGTGGACATAAGCCTGTTCGGTTCGTAAGCTGTAATGCAAG
TAGCGTATGCGCTCACGCAACTGGTCCAGAACCTTGACCGAACGCAGCGGTGGTAACGGCGCAGTGGCGG
TTTTCATGGCTTGTTATGACTGTTTTTTTGGGGTACAGTCTATGCCTCGGGCATCCAAGCAGCAAGCGCG
TTACGCCGTGGGTCGATGTTTGATGTTATGGAGCAGCAACGATGTTACGCAGCA
